>Addgene plasmid #142026 | TFORF2310 | addgene full sequence | sequence record 391440 | Addgene NGS Result
TTAATGTAGTCTTATGCAATACTCTTGTAGTCTTGCAACATGGTAACGATGAGTTAGCAACATGCCTTAC
AAGGAGAGAAAAAGCACCGTGCATGCCGATTGGTGGAAGTAAGGTGGTACGATCGTGCCTTATTAGGAAG
GCAACAGACGGGTCTGACATGGATTGGACGAACCACTGAATTGCCGCATTGCAGAGATATTGTATTTAAG
TGCCTAGCTCGATACATAAACGGGTCTCTCTGGTTAGACCAGATCTGAGCCTGGGAGCTCTCTGGCTAAC
TAGGGAACCCACTGCTTAAGCCTCAATAAAGCTTGCCTTGAGTGCTTCAAGTAGTGTGTGCCCGTCTGTT
GTGTGACTCTGGTAACTAGAGATCCCTCAGACCCTTTTAGTCAGTGTGGAAAATCTCTAGCAGTGGCGCC
CGAACAGGGACTTGAAAGCGAAAGGGAAACCAGAGGAGCTCTCTCGACGCAGGACTCGGCTTGCTGAAGC
GCGCACGGCAAGAGGCGAGGGGCGGCGACTGGTGAGTACGCCAAAAATTTTGACTAGCGGAGGCTAGAAG
GAGAGAGATGGGTGCGAGAGCGTCAGTATTAAGCGGGGGAGAATTAGATCGCGATGGGAAAAAATTCGGT
TAAGGCCAGGGGGAAAGAAAAAATATAAATTAAAACATATAGTATGGGCAAGCAGGGAGCTAGAACGATT
CGCAGTTAATCCTGGCCTGTTAGAAACATCAGAAGGCTGTAGACAAATACTGGGACAGCTACAACCATCC
CTTCAGACAGGATCAGAAGAACTTAGATCATTATATAATACAGTAGCAACCCTCTATTGTGTGCATCAAA
GGATAGAGATAAAAGACACCAAGGAAGCTTTAGACAAGATAGAGGAAGAGCAAAACAAAAGTAAGACCAC
CGCACAGCAAGCGGCCGCTGATCTTCAGACCTGGAGGAGGAGATATGAGGGACAATTGGAGAAGTGAATT
ATATAAATATAAAGTAGTAAAAATTGAACCATTAGGAGTAGCACCCACCAAGGCAAAGAGAAGAGTGGTG
CAGAGAGAAAAAAGAGCAGTGGGAATAGGAGCTTTGTTCCTTGGGTTCTTGGGAGCAGCAGGAAGCACTA
TGGGCGCAGCGTCAATGACGCTGACGGTACAGGCCAGACAATTATTGTCTGGTATAGTGCAGCAGCAGAA
CAATTTGCTGAGGGCTATTGAGGCGCAACAGCATCTGTTGCAACTCACAGTCTGGGGCATCAAGCAGCTC
CAGGCAAGAATCCTGGCTGTGGAAAGATACCTAAAGGATCAACAGCTCCTGGGGATTTGGGGTTGCTCTG
GAAAACTCATTTGCACCACTGCTGTGCCTTGGAATGCTAGTTGGAGTAATAAATCTCTGGAACAGATTTG
GAATCACACGACCTGGATGGAGTGGGACAGAGAAATTAACAATTACACAAGCTTAATACACTCCTTAATT
GAAGAATCGCAAAACCAGCAAGAAAAGAATGAACAAGAATTATTGGAATTAGATAAATGGGCAAGTTTGT
GGAATTGGTTTAACATAACAAATTGGCTGTGGTATATAAAATTATTCATAATGATAGTAGGAGGCTTGGT
AGGTTTAAGAATAGTTTTTGCTGTACTTTCTATAGTGAATAGAGTTAGGCAGGGATATTCACCATTATCG
TTTCAGACCCACCTCCCAACCCCGAGGGGACCCATGCATTGCATCTCAATTAGTCAGCAACCAGGTGTGG
AAAGTCCCCAGGCTCCCCAGCAGGCAGAAGTATGCAAAGCATGCGTCTCAATTAGTCAGCAACCATAGTC
CCGCCCCTAACTCCGCCCATCCCGCCCCTAACTCCGCCCAGTTCCGCCCATTCTCCGCCCCATGGCTGAC
TAATTTTTTTTATTTATGCAGAGGCCGAGGCCGCCTCGGCCTCTGAGCTATTCCAGAAGTAGTGAGGAGG
CTTTTTTGGAGGCCTAGGCTTTTGCAAAAAGCTTTCTAGAGGTACCACCGGAGCTTACCATGACCGAGTA
CAAGCCCACGGTGCGCCTCGCCACCCGCGACGACGTCCCCAGGGCCGTACGCACCCTCGCCGCCGCGTTC
GCCGACTACCCCGCCACGCGCCACACCGTCGATCCGGACCGCCACATCGAGCGGGTCACCGAGCTGCAAG
AACTCTTCCTCACGCGCGTCGGGCTCGACATCGGCAAGGTGTGGGTCGCGGACGACGGCGCCGCCGTGGC
GGTCTGGACCACGCCGGAGAGCGTCGAAGCGGGGGCGGTGTTCGCCGAGATCGGCCCGCGCATGGCCGAG
TTGAGCGGTTCCCGGCTGGCCGCGCAGCAACAGATGGAAGGCCTCCTGGCGCCGCACCGGCCCAAGGAGC
CCGCGTGGTTCCTGGCCACCGTCGGCGTCTCGCCCGACCACCAGGGCAAGGGTCTGGGCAGCGCCGTCGT
GCTCCCCGGAGTGGAGGCGGCCGAGCGCGCCGGGGTGCCCGCCTTCCTGGAGACCTCCGCGCCCCGCAAC
CTCCCCTTCTACGAGCGGCTCGGCTTCACCGTCACCGCCGACGTCGAGGTGCCCGAAGGACCGCGCACCT
GGTGCATGACCCGCAAGCCCGGTGCCAGTTAACGAATTCTAGATCTTGAGACAAATGGCAGTATTCATCC
ACAATTTTAAAAGAAAAGGGGGGATTGGGGGGTACAGTGCAGGGGAAAGAATAGTAGACATAATAGCAAC
AGACATACAAACTAAAGAATTACAAAAACAAATTACAAAAATTCAAAATTTTCGGGTTTATTACAGGGAC
AGCAGAGATCCACTTTGGCGCCGGCTCGAGGCCTGCAGGTGCAAAGATGGATAAAGTTTTAAACAGAGAG
GAATCTTTGCAGCTAATGGACCTTCTAGGTCTTGAAAGGAGTGGGAATTGGCTCCGGTGCCCGTCAGTGG
GCAGAGCGCACATCGCCCACAGTCCCCGAGAAGTTGGGGGGAGGGGTCGGCAATTGAACCGGTGCCTAGA
GAAGGTGGCGCGGGGTAAACTGGGAAAGTGATGTCGTGTACTGGCTCCGCCTTTTTCCCGAGGGTGGGGG
AGAACCGTATATAAGTGCAGTAGTCGCCGTGAACGTTCTTTTTCGCAACGGGTTTGCCGCCAGAACACAG
GTAAGTGCCGTGTGTGGTTCCCGCGGGCCTGGCCTCTTTACGGGTTATGGCCCTTGCGTGCCTTGAATTA
CTTCCACCTGGCTGCAGTACGTGATTCTTGATCCCGAGCTTCGGGTTGGAAGTGGGTGGGAGAGTTCGAG
GCCTTGCGCTTAAGGAGCCCCTTCGCCTCGTGCTTGAGTTGAGGCCTGGCCTGGGCGCTGGGGCCGCCGC
GTGCGAATCTGGTGGCACCTTCGCGCCTGTCTCGCTGCTTTCGATAAGTCTCTAGCCATTTAAAATTTTT
GATGACCTGCTGCGACGCTTTTTTTCTGGCAAGATAGTCTTGTAAATGCGGGCCAAGATCTGCACACTGG
TATTTCGGTTTTTGGGGCCGCGGGCGGCGACGGGGCCCGTGCGTCCCAGCGCACATGTTCGGCGAGGCGG
GGCCTGCGAGCGCGGCCACCGAGAATCGGACGGGGGTAGTCTCAAGCTGGCCGGCCTGCTCTGGTGCCTG
GCCTCGCGCCGCCGTGTATCGCCCCGCCCTGGGCGGCAAGGCTGGCCCGGTCGGCACCAGTTGCGTGAGC
GGAAAGATGGCCGCTTCCCGGCCCTGCTGCAGGGAGCTCAAAATGGAGGACGCGGCGCTCGGGAGAGCGG
GCGGGTGAGTCACCCACACAAAGGAAAAGGGCCTTTCCGTCCTCAGCCGTCGCTTCATGTGACTCCACGG
AGTACCGGGCGCCGTCCAGGCACCTCGATTAGTTCTCGAGCTTTTGGAGTACGTCGTCTTTAGGTTGGGG
GGAGGGGTTTTATGCGATGGAGTTTCCCCACACTGAGTGGGTGGAGACTGAAGTTAGGCCAGCTTGGCAC
TTGATGTAATTCTCCTTGGAATTTGCCCTTTTTGAGTTTGGATCTTGGTTCATTCTCAAGCCTCAGACAG
TGGTTCAAAGTTTTTTTCTTCCATTTCAGGTGTCGTGAGGCTAGCACCGCCACCATGCTTCAAGATTTAA
GTGCAAGTGTCTTCTTTCCACCTTGTTCACAACACAGAACGTTAGCTCAGGTACCTGACAATGATGAGCA
GTTTGTACCAGACTATCAGGCTGAAAGTTTGGCTTTTCATGGCCTGCCACTGAAAATCAAGAAAGAACCC
CACAGTCCATGTTCAGAAATCAGCTCTGCCTGCAGTCAAGAACAGCCCTTTAAATTCAGCTATGGAGAAA
AGTGCCTGTACAATGTCAGTGCCTATGATCAGAAGCCACAAGTGGGAATGAGGCCCTCCAACCCCCCCAC
ACCATCCAGCACGCCAGTGTCCCCACTGCATCATGCATCTCCAAACTCAACTCATACACCGAAACCTGAC
CGGGCCTTCCCAGCTCACCTCCCTCCATCGCAGTCCATACCAGATAGCAGCTACCCCATGGACCACAGAT
TTCGCCGCCAGCTTTCTGAACCCTGTAACTCCTTTCCTCCTTTGCCGACGATGCCAAGGGAAGGACGTCC
TATGTACCAACGCCAGATGTCTGAGCCAAACATCCCCTTCCCACCACAAGGCTTTAAGCAGGAGTACCAC
GACCCAGTGTATGAACACAACACCATGGTTGGCAGTGCGGCCAGCCAAAGCTTTCCCCCTCCTCTGATGA
TTAAACAGGAACCCAGAGATTTTGCATATGACTCAGAAGTGCCTAGCTGCCACTCCATTTATATGAGGCA
AGAAGGCTTCCTGGCTCATCCCAGCAGAACAGAAGGCTGTATGTTTGAAAAGGGCCCCAGGCAGTTTTAT
GATGACACCTGTGTTGTCCCAGAAAAATTCGATGGAGACATCAAACAAGAGCCAGGAATGTATCGGGAAG
GACCCACATACCAACGGCGAGGATCACTTCAGCTCTGGCAGTTTTTGGTAGCTCTTCTGGATGACCCTTC
AAATTCTCATTTTATTGCCTGGACTGGTCGAGGCATGGAATTTAAACTGATTGAGCCTGAAGAGGTGGCC
CGACGTTGGGGCATTCAGAAAAACAGGCCAGCTATGAACTATGATAAACTTAGCCGTTCACTCCGCTATT
ACTATGAGAAAGGAATTATGCAAAAGGTGGCTGGAGAGAGATATGTCTACAAGTTTGTGTGTGATCCAGA
AGCCCTTTTCTCCATGGCCTTTCCAGATAATCAGCGTCCACTGCTGAAGACAGACATGGAACGTCACATC
AACGAGGAGGACACAGTGCCTCTTTCTCACTTTGATGAGAGCATGGCCTACATGCCGGAAGGGGGCTGCT
GCAACCCCCACCCCTACAACGAAGGCTACGTGTATTAGTAATGAACTAGTCCGTAACTTGAAAGTATTTC
GATTTCTTGGCTTTATATATCTTGTGGAAAGGACGACACACTCTTCAGGTTACTGTTCTGACGCGTTAAG
TCGACAATCAACCTCTGGATTACAAAATTTGTGAAAGATTGACTGGTATTCTTAACTATGTTGCTCCTTT
TACGCTATGTGGATACGCTGCTTTAATGCCTTTGTATCATGCTATTGCTTCCCGTATGGCTTTCATTTTC
TCCTCCTTGTATAAATCCTGGTTGCTGTCTCTTTATGAGGAGTTGTGGCCCGTTGTCAGGCAACGTGGCG
TGGTGTGCACTGTGTTTGCTGACGCAACCCCCACTGGTTGGGGCATTGCCACCACCTGTCAGCTCCTTTC
CGGGACTTTCGCTTTCCCCCTCCCTATTGCCACGGCGGAACTCATCGCCGCCTGCCTTGCCCGCTGCTGG
ACAGGGGCTCGGCTGTTGGGCACTGACAATTCCGTGGTGTTGTCGGGGAAATCATCGTCCTTTCCTTGGC
TGCTCGCCTGTGTTGCCACCTGGATTCTGCGCGGGACGTCCTTCTGCTACGTCCCTTCGGCCCTCAATCC
AGCGGACCTTCCTTCCCGCGGCCTGCTGCCGGCTCTGCGGCCTCTTCCGCGTCTTCGCCTTCGCCCTCAG
ACGAGTCGGATCTCCCTTTGGGCCGCCTCCCCGCGTCGACTTTAAGACCAATGACTTACAAGGCAGCTGT
AGATCTTAGCCACTTTTTAAAAGAAAAGGGGGGACTGGAAGGGCTAATTCACTCCCAACGAAGACAAGAT
CTGCTTTTTGCTTGTACTGGGTCTCTCTGGTTAGACCAGATCTGAGCCTGGGAGCTCTCTGGCTAACTAG
GGAACCCACTGCTTAAGCCTCAATAAAGCTTGCCTTGAGTGCTTCAAGTAGTGTGTGCCCGTCTGTTGTG
TGACTCTGGTAACTAGAGATCCCTCAGACCCTTTTAGTCAGTGTGGAAAATCTCTAGCAGTACGTATAGT
AGTTCATGTCATCTTATTATTCAGTATTTATAACTTGCAAAGAAATGAATATCAGAGAGTGAGAGGAACT
TGTTTATTGCAGCTTATAATGGTTACAAATAAAGCAATAGCATCACAAATTTCACAAATAAAGCATTTTT
TTCACTGCATTCTAGTTGTGGTTTGTCCAAACTCATCAATGTATCTTATCATGTCTGGCTCTAGCTATCC
CGCCCCTAACTCCGCCCATCCCGCCCCTAACTCCGCCCAGTTCCGCCCATTCTCCGCCCCATGGCTGACT
AATTTTTTTTATTTATGCAGAGGCCGAGGCCGCCTCGGCCTCTGAGCTATTCCAGAAGTAGTGAGGAGGC
TTTTTTGGAGGCCTAGGGACGTACCCAATTCGCCCTATAGTGAGTCGTATTACGCGCGCTCACTGGCCGT
CGTTTTACAACGTCGTGACTGGGAAAACCCTGGCGTTACCCAACTTAATCGCCTTGCAGCACATCCCCCT
TTCGCCAGCTGGCGTAATAGCGAAGAGGCCCGCACCGATCGCCCTTCCCAACAGTTGCGCAGCCTGAATG
GCGAATGGG
[124 nt withheld, positions 7010-7133]
C
[91 nt withheld, positions 7135-7225]
A
[49 nt withheld, positions 7227-7275]
CCTTTGACGTTGGAGTCCACGTTCTTT
[37 nt withheld, positions 7303-7339]
ACCCTATCTCGGTCTATTCTTTTGATTTATAAGGGATTTTGCCGATTTCGGCCTATTGGTTAAAAAATGA
GCTGATTTAACAAAAATTTAACGCGAATTTTAACAAAATATTAACGCTTACAATTTAGGTGGCACTTTTC
GGGGAAATGTGCGCGGAACCCCTATTTGTTTATTTTTCTAAATACATTCAAATATGTATCCGCTCATGAG
ACAATAACCCTGATAAATGCTTCAATAATATTGAAAAAGGAAGAGTATGAGTATTCAACATTTCCGTGTC
GCCCTTATTCCCTTTTTTGCGGCATTTTGCCTTCCTGTTTTTGCTCACCCAGAAACGCTGGTGAAAGTAA
AAGATGCTGAAGATCAGTTGGGTGCACGAGTGGGTTACATCGAACTGGATCTCAACAGCGGTAAGATCCT
TGAGAGTTTTCGCCCCGAAGAACGTTTTCCAATGATGAGCACTTTTAAAGTTCTGCTATGTGGCGCGGTA
TTATCCCGTATTGACGCCGGGCAAGAGCAACTCGGTCGCCGCATACACTATTCTCAGAATGACTTGGTTG
AGTACTCACCAGTCACAGAAAAGCATCTTACGGATGGCATGACAGTAAGAGAATTATGCAGTGCTGCCAT
AACCATGAGTGATAACACTGCGGCCAACTTACTTCTGACAACGATCGGAGGACCGAAGGAGCTAACCGCT
TTTTTGCACAACATGGGGGATCATGTAACTCGCCTTGATCGTTGGGAACCGGAGCTGAATGAAGCCATAC
CAAACGACGAGCGTGACACCACGATGCCTGTAGCAATGGCAACAACGTTGCGCAAACTATTAACTGGCGA
ACTACTTACTCTAGCTTCCCGGCAACAATTAATAGACTGGATGGAGGCGGATAAAGTTGCAGGACCACTT
CTGCGCTCGGCCCTTCCGGCTGGCTGGTTTATTGCTGATAAATCTGGAGCCGGTGAGCGTGGGTCTCGCG
GTATCATTGCAGCACTGGGGCCAGATGGTAAGCCCTCCCGTATCGTAGTTATCTACACGACGGGGAGTCA
GGCAACTATGGATGAACGAAATAGACAGATCGCTGAGATAGGTGCCTCACTGATTAAGCATTGGTAACTG
TCAGACCAAGTTTACTCATATATACTTTAGATTGATTTAAAACTTCATTTTTAATTTAAAAGGATCTAGG
TGAAGATCCTTTTTGATAATCTCATGACCAAAATCCCTTAACGTGAGTTTTCGTTCCACTGAGCGTCAGA
CCCCGTAGAAAAGATCAAAGGATCTTCTTGAGATCCTTTTTTTCTGCGCGTAATCTGCTGCTTGCAAACA
AAAAAACCACCGCTACCAGCGGTGGTTTGTTTGCCGGATCAAGAGCTACCAACTCTTTTTCCGAAGGTAA
CTGGCTTCAGCAGAGCGCAGATACCAAATACTGTTCTTCTAGTGTAGCCGTAGTTAGGCCACCACTTCAA
GAACTCTGTAGCACCGCCTACATACCTCGCTCTGCTAATCCTGTTACCAGTGGCTGCTGCCAGTGGCGAT
AAGTCGTGTCTTACCGGGTTGGACTCAAGACGATAGTTACCGGATAAGGCGCAGCGGTCGGGCTGAACGG
GGGGTTCGTGCACACAGCCCAGCTTGGAGCGAACGACCTACACCGAACTGAGATACCTACAGCGTGAGCT
ATGAGAAAGCGCCACGCTTCCCGAAGGGAGAAAGGCGGACAGGTATCCGGTAAGCGGCAGGGTCGGAACA
GGAGAGCGCACGAGGGAGCTTCCAGGGGGAAACGCCTGGTATCTTTATAGTCCTGTCGGGTTTCGCCACC
TCTGACTTGAGCGTCGATTTTTGTGATGCTCGTCAGGGGGGCGGAGCCTATGGAAAAACGCCAGCAACGC
GGCCTTTTTACGGTTCCTGGCCTTTTGCTGGCCTTTTGCTCACATGTTCTTTCCTGCGTTATCCCCTGAT
TCTGTGGATAACCGTATTACCGCCTTTGAGTGAGCTGATACCGCTCGCCGCAGCCGAACGACCGAGCGCA
GCGAGTCAGTGAGCGAGGAAGCGGAAGAGCGCCCAATACGCAAACCGCCTCTCCCCGCGCGTTGGCCGAT
TCATTAATGCAGCTGGCACGACAGGTTTCCCGACTGGAAAGCGGGCAGTGAGCGCAACGCAATTAATGTG
AGTTAGCTCACTCATTAGGCACCCCAGGCTTTACACTTTATGCTTCCGGCTCGTATGTTGTGTGGAATTG
TGAGCGGATAACAATTTCACACAGGAAACAGCTATGACCATGATTACGCCAAGCGCGCAATTAACCCTCA
CTAAAGGGAACAAAAGCTGGAGCTGCAAGC
Features (pLannotate 1.2.2; 31 found; start..end, strand, type, name):
      5..231     +  promoter       RSV promoter: Rous sarcoma virus enhancer/promoter
    232..412     +  LTR            5' LTR (truncated): truncated 5' long terminal repeat (LTR) from HIV-1
    459..584     +  misc_feature   HIV-1 Ψ: packaging signal of human immunodeficiency virus type 1
    568..931     +  CDS            HIV-1 gag (fragment): gag protein from human immunodeficiency virus 1; gag
   1077..1310    +  misc_feature   RRE: The Rev response element (RRE) of HIV-1 allows for Rev-dependent mRNA export from the nucleus to the cytoplasm.
   1687..1713    +  CDS            Rev (fragment): human immunodeficiency virus 1 (HIV-1) Rev protein; rev; enhances nuclear export of unspliced and incompletely spliced viral mRNAs
   1720..1743    +  promoter       SV40 promoter (fragment): SV40 early promoter
   1744..1815    +  promoter       SV40 promoter (fragment): SV40 enhancer and early promoter
   1839..1974    +  rep_origin     SV40 ori: SV40 origin of replication
   2020..2616    +  CDS            PuroR (fragment): puromycin N-acetyltransferase; pac from Streptomyces; confers resistance to puromycin
   2665..2782    +  misc_feature   cPPT/CTS: central polypurine tract and central termination sequence of HIV-1
   2847..2913    +  CDS            small t antigen (fragment): SV40 (simian virus 40) small t antigen
   2920..4098    +  promoter       EF-1α promoter: strong constitutive promoter for human elongation factor EF-1α
   4175..5425    +  CDS            ETV1 (fragment): ETV1_HUMAN - Also known as ER81. Experimental evidence at protein level: Swiss-Prot protein existence level 1. Transcriptional activator that binds to DNA sequences containing the consensus pentanucleotide 5'-CGGA[AT]-3'. From Homo sapiens (Human).
   5441..5494    +  promoter       U6 promoter (fragment): RNA polymerase III promoter for human U6 snRNA
   5536..6124    +  misc_feature   WPRE: woodchuck hepatitis virus posttranscriptional regulatory element
   6175..6194    +  misc_feature   cPPT/CTS (fragment): central polypurine tract and central termination sequence of HIV-1
   6196..6429    +  LTR            3' LTR (ΔU3): self-inactivating 3' long terminal repeat (LTR) from HIV-1
   6507..6628    +  polyA_signal   SV40 poly(A) signal: SV40 polyadenylation signal
   6668..6803    +  rep_origin     SV40 ori: SV40 origin of replication
   6824..6842    -  promoter       T7 promoter: promoter for bacteriophage T7 RNA polymerase
   6850..7005    +  CDS            lacZα (fragment): LacZα fragment of β-galactosidase; lacZ fragment
   7010..7438    +  rep_origin     f1 ori (sequence partly withheld): f1 bacteriophage origin of replication; arrow indicates direction of (+) strand synthesis
   7491..7595    +  promoter       AmpR promoter: bla
   7596..8456    +  CDS            AmpR: β-lactamase; bla; confers resistance to ampicillin, carbenicillin, and related antibiotics
   8627..9215    +  rep_origin     ori: high-copy-number ColE1/pMB1/pBR322/pUC origin of replication
   9398..9490    +  CDS            lacI (fragment): lac repressor; lacI; The lac repressor binds to the lac operator to inhibit transcription in E. coli. This inhibition can be relieved by adding lactose or isopropyl-β-D-thiogalactopyranoside (IPTG).
   9503..9524    +  protein_bind   CAP binding site: CAP binding activates transcription in the presence of cAMP. E. coli catabolite activator protein
   9539..9569    +  promoter       lac promoter: promoter for the E. coli lac operon
   9577..9593    +  protein_bind   lac operator: The lac repressor binds to the lac operator to inhibit transcription in E. coli. This inhibition can be relieved by adding lactose or isopropyl-β-D-thiogalactopyranoside (IPTG). lac repressor encoded by lacI
   9638..9656    +  promoter       T3 promoter: promoter for bacteriophage T3 RNA polymerase
