[The description below was written by a language model from this plasmid's Addgene catalogue record and pLannotate feature annotations shown in this document.]
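Description:
TFORF2310 is a lentiviral mammalian expression plasmid built on the pLX_TRC317 backbone and carrying the human transcription factor ETV1 (also known as ER81) as an overexpression ORF. It belongs to a barcoded transcription factor ORF collection in which each construct carries a unique 24-bp barcode, so that the factor delivered to a given cell can be identified in pooled screens. In bacteria the plasmid is maintained through a high-copy ColE1/pUC-type origin and an ampicillin resistance gene. An f1 origin and remnants of a cloning-vector lac region with flanking T7 and T3 promoters are also present. The depositor notes that the plasmid can recombine, which is typical of vectors with repeated LTRs.

The viral portion has a third-generation layout. An RSV promoter drives a truncated HIV-1 5' LTR, followed by the Ψ packaging signal with a gag fragment, the Rev response element, a cPPT/CTS and a self-inactivating ΔU3 3' LTR, with an SV40 polyadenylation signal downstream. Two expression units sit between the LTRs. An SV40 early promoter/origin region drives puromycin N-acetyltransferase for selection of transduced cells. The human EF-1α promoter drives the ETV1 coding sequence, which the depositor states was synthesized and corresponds to a specific ETV1 transcript isoform. A WPRE lies downstream of the ORF to enhance transcript expression. The barcode is not annotated in the feature table, and its position is not stated. The short segment between the ORF and the WPRE that matches a U6 promoter fragment is probably not a functional Pol III promoter. The construct is used to make lentivirus for stable, constitutive ETV1 overexpression, for example in pooled screens of transcription factors that direct cell differentiation.
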