Addgene plasmid #142026: TFORF2310
Purpose: Lentiviral vector for overexpressing transcription factor ORFs with unique 24-bp barcodes. Barcodes facilitate identification of transcription factors in pooled screens.
Depositing lab: Feng Zhang. Depositing organization: Broad Institute. Publication: A transcription factor atlas of directed differentiation. Joung J, Ma S, Tay T, Geiger-Schuller KR, Kirchgatterer PC, Verdine VK, Guo B, Arias-Garcia MA, Allen WE, Singh A, Kuksenko O, Abudayyeh OO, Gootenberg JS, Fu Z, Macrae RK, Buenrostro JD, Regev A, Zhang F. Cell. 2023 Jan 5;186(1):209-229.e26. doi: 10.1016/j.cell.2022.11.026. PubMed 36608654.
Backbone
  Vector backbone: pLX_TRC317
  Backbone manufacturer: Broad Institute Genetic Perturbation Platform
  Backbone size w/o insert (bp): 8264
  Vector type: Mammalian Expression, Lentiviral
  Selectable markers: Puromycin
Growth in bacteria
  Bacterial resistance: Ampicillin, 100 μg/mL
  Growth temperature: 37°C
  Growth strain: NEB Stable
  Copy number: High Copy
Gene/Insert
  Gene/Insert name: ETV1
  Species: H. sapiens (human)
  Insert size (bp): 1415
  Entrez Gene: ETV1 (a.k.a. ER81)
  Promoter: EF1a
  Cloning method: Unknown
  Sequencing primers: 5′ GGGTGGAGACTGAAGTTAGGCCAG; 3′ CACATAGCGTAAAAGGAGCAACATAG
Terms and licenses: Academic/Nonprofit Terms; Industry Terms: Not Available to Industry
Depositor comments: NM_001163150,ENST00000403527 . The transcription factor ORF portion of this plasmid was synthesized by Genewiz. Please test multiple small colonies in case of plasmid recombination. To make this collection available in a timely manner, a portion of this collection was not fully sequenced by Addgene. If an Addgene verified full plasmid sequence is not available, please contact us prior to placing an order to request the full sequence.
How to cite: TFORF2310 was a gift from Feng Zhang (Addgene plasmid # 142026 ; http://n2t.net/addgene:142026 ; RRID:Addgene_142026)
