>Addgene plasmid #142026 | TFORF2310 | depositor partial sequence | sequence record 278215 | Insert
ACCGCCACCATGCTTCAAGATTTAAGTGCAAGTGTCTTCTTTCCACCTTGTTCACAACACAGAACGTTAG
CTCAGGTACCTGACAATGATGAGCAGTTTGTACCAGACTATCAGGCTGAAAGTTTGGCTTTTCATGGCCT
GCCACTGAAAATCAAGAAAGAACCCCACAGTCCATGTTCAGAAATCAGCTCTGCCTGCAGTCAAGAACAG
CCCTTTAAATTCAGCTATGGAGAAAAGTGCCTGTACAATGTCAGTGCCTATGATCAGAAGCCACAAGTGG
GAATGAGGCCCTCCAACCCCCCCACACCATCCAGCACGCCAGTGTCCCCACTGCATCATGCATCTCCAAA
CTCAACTCATACACCGAAACCTGACCGGGCCTTCCCAGCTCACCTCCCTCCATCGCAGTCCATACCAGAT
AGCAGCTACCCCATGGACCACAGATTTCGCCGCCAGCTTTCTGAACCCTGTAACTCCTTTCCTCCTTTGC
CGACGATGCCAAGGGAAGGACGTCCTATGTACCAACGCCAGATGTCTGAGCCAAACATCCCCTTCCCACC
ACAAGGCTTTAAGCAGGAGTACCACGACCCAGTGTATGAACACAACACCATGGTTGGCAGTGCGGCCAGC
CAAAGCTTTCCCCCTCCTCTGATGATTAAACAGGAACCCAGAGATTTTGCATATGACTCAGAAGTGCCTA
GCTGCCACTCCATTTATATGAGGCAAGAAGGCTTCCTGGCTCATCCCAGCAGAACAGAAGGCTGTATGTT
TGAAAAGGGCCCCAGGCAGTTTTATGATGACACCTGTGTTGTCCCAGAAAAATTCGATGGAGACATCAAA
CAAGAGCCAGGAATGTATCGGGAAGGACCCACATACCAACGGCGAGGATCACTTCAGCTCTGGCAGTTTT
TGGTAGCTCTTCTGGATGACCCTTCAAATTCTCATTTTATTGCCTGGACTGGTCGAGGCATGGAATTTAA
ACTGATTGAGCCTGAAGAGGTGGCCCGACGTTGGGGCATTCAGAAAAACAGGCCAGCTATGAACTATGAT
AAACTTAGCCGTTCACTCCGCTATTACTATGAGAAAGGAATTATGCAAAAGGTGGCTGGAGAGAGATATG
TCTACAAGTTTGTGTGTGATCCAGAAGCCCTTTTCTCCATGGCCTTTCCAGATAATCAGCGTCCACTGCT
GAAGACAGACATGGAACGTCACATCAACGAGGAGGACACAGTGCCTCTTTCTCACTTTGATGAGAGCATG
GCCTACATGCCGGAAGGGGGCTGCTGCAACCCCCACCCCTACAACGAAGGCTACGTGTATTAGTAATGAA
CTAGTCCGTAACTTGAAAGTATTTCGATTTCTTGGCTTTATATATCTTGTGGAAAGGACGACACACTCTT
CAGGTTACTGTTCTG
