>Addgene plasmid #142026 | TFORF2310 | depositor partial sequence | sequence record 278216 | Barcode
CACACTCTTCAGGTTACTGTTCTG
